Addgene plasmid #135602: pSP64-Lifeact-GFP-ePDZ
Purpose: Expression of Lifeact-GFP-ePDZ mRNA for microinjection to be used for optogenetics in S. purpuratus
Depositing lab: Mamiko Yajima. Depositing organization: Brown University. Publication: An optogenetic approach to control protein localization during embryogenesis of the sea urchin. Uchida A, Yajima M. Dev Biol. 2018 Sep 1;441(1):19-30. doi: 10.1016/j.ydbio.2018.06.015. Epub 2018 Jun 26. PubMed 29958898.
Backbone
  Vector backbone: pSP64
  Vector type: In vitro transcription (mRNA synthesis)
Growth in bacteria
  Bacterial resistance: Ampicillin, 100 μg/mL
  Growth temperature: 37°C
  Growth strain: DH5alpha
  Copy number: High Copy
Gene/Insert
  Gene/Insert name: Lifeact-GFP-ePDZ
  Species: Synthetic; S. purpuratus
  Promoter: Unknown
  Tag / fusion protein: EGFP (C terminal on insert); ePDZ (C terminal on insert)
  Cloning method: Gibson Cloning
  Sequencing primers: 5′ Unknown
Terms and licenses: Academic/Nonprofit Terms; Industry Terms: Not Available to Industry
How to cite: pSP64-Lifeact-GFP-ePDZ was a gift from Mamiko Yajima (Addgene plasmid # 135602 ; http://n2t.net/addgene:135602 ; RRID:Addgene_135602)
