[The description below was written by a language model from this plasmid's Addgene catalogue record and pLannotate feature annotations shown in this document.]
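Description:
pSP64-Lifeact-GFP-ePDZ is an in vitro transcription template built on the pSP64 backbone, designed to produce synthetic mRNA for microinjection into embryos of the sea urchin Strongylocentrotus purpuratus. It is propagated in E. coli as a high-copy plasmid using a ColE1/pUC-type origin and is selected with ampicillin through the β-lactamase gene and its native promoter. The annotated sequence (about 4.8 kb) also carries non-functional backbone remnants, including fragments of rop, bom, the tetracycline resistance gene and lacI, along with a lac promoter/operator region.

The catalogue entry lists the promoter as unknown, but the feature table shows a bacteriophage SP6 promoter upstream of the insert, consistent with the pSP64 backbone. Transcription from it yields a message in which the coding region is flanked by the Xenopus β-globin 5' and 3' UTRs, elements commonly used to improve translation and stability of injected mRNAs. The open reading frame begins with Lifeact, a 17-residue peptide from yeast Abp140 that binds filamentous actin, followed by EGFP and then ePDZ. The ePDZ module is annotated as an Erbin PDZ-domain fragment followed by a fibronectin-like segment. Short matches to an MCS, a capTEV tag fragment and an S-Tag lie between this region and the 3' UTR, but the record does not indicate whether they are translated.

The stated use is optogenetics. In such systems, ePDZ typically serves as the binding partner recruited to a light-responsive LOV-domain peptide fusion, so this construct would supply an F-actin-associated, fluorescent ePDZ component for controlling protein localization with light during embryogenesis. The partner construct is not described in this record.
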