Features (pLannotate 1.2.2; 20 found; start..end, strand, type, name):
     95..130     +  CDS            rop (fragment): Rop protein, which maintains plasmids at low copy number; rop
    232..280     +  misc_feature   bom (fragment): basis of mobility region from pBR322
    281..560     -  CDS            TcR (fragment): tetracycline efflux protein; tet; confers resistance to tetracycline
    788..806     +  promoter       SP6 promoter: promoter for bacteriophage SP6 RNA polymerase
    818..860     +  5'UTR          Xenopus globin 5'-UTR: translational enhancer from the 5'-UTR of the major beta-globin gene of Xenopus laevis
    883..933     +  CDS            Lifeact: peptide that binds filamentous actin (Riedl et al., 2008) first 17 amino acids of budding yeast Abp140
    961..1677    +  CDS            EGFP: EGFP is a basic (constitutively fluorescent) green fluorescent protein published in 1996, derived from Aequorea victoria. It is reported to be a rapidly-maturing weak dimer with moderate acid sensitivity.
   1720..1962    +  CDS            ERBIN (fragment): ERBIN_HUMAN - Also known as ERBB2IP From Homo sapiens (Human).
   2023..2247    +  CDS            FINC_PLEWA (fragment): Experimental evidence at transcript level: Swiss-Prot protein existence level 2. Fibronectins bind cell surfaces and various compounds including collagen, fibrin, heparin, DNA, and actin. Fibronectins are involved in cell adhesion, cell motility, opsonization, wound healing, and maintenance of cell shape. May be involved in osteoblast compaction (By similarity). From Pleurodeles waltl (Iberian ribbed newt).
   2305..2340    +  misc_feature   MCS (fragment): multiple cloning site
   2355..2374    +  CDS            capTEV™ (fragment): composite tag for in vivo biotinylation, TEV protease cleavage, and 6xHis tagging
   2388..2432    +  CDS            S-Tag: affinity and epitope tag derived from pancreatic ribonuclease A
   2477..2602    +  3'UTR          Xenopus globin 3'-UTR: 3'-UTR of the major beta-globin gene of Xenopus laevis
   2682..2698    -  protein_bind   lac operator: The lac repressor binds to the lac operator to inhibit transcription in E. coli. This inhibition can be relieved by adding lactose or isopropyl-β-D-thiogalactopyranoside (IPTG). lac repressor encoded by lacI
   2706..2736    -  promoter       lac promoter: promoter for the E. coli lac operon
   2751..2772    -  protein_bind   CAP binding site: CAP binding activates transcription in the presence of cAMP. E. coli catabolite activator protein
   2785..2877    -  CDS            lacI (fragment): lac repressor; lacI; The lac repressor binds to the lac operator to inhibit transcription in E. coli. This inhibition can be relieved by adding lactose or isopropyl-β-D-thiogalactopyranoside (IPTG).
   3060..3648    -  rep_origin     ori: high-copy-number ColE1/pMB1/pBR322/pUC origin of replication
   3819..4679    -  CDS            AmpR: β-lactamase; bla; confers resistance to ampicillin, carbenicillin, and related antibiotics
   4680..4784    -  promoter       AmpR promoter: bla
>Addgene plasmid #135602 | pSP64-Lifeact-GFP-ePDZ | addgene full sequence | sequence record 268615 | Addgene NGS Result
CACATTTCCCCGAAAAGTGCCACCTGACGTCTAAGAAACCATTATTATCATGACATTAACCTATAAAAAT
AGGCGTATCACGAGGCCCTTTCGTCTCGCGCGTTTCGGTGATGACGGTGAAAACCTCTGACACATGCAGC
TCCCGGAGACGGTCACAGCTTGTCTGTAAGCGGATGCCGGGAGCAGACAAGCCCGTCAGGGCGCGTCAGC
GGGTGTTGGCGGGTGTCGGGGCTGGCTTAACTATGCGGCATCAGAGCAGATTGTACTGAGAGTGCACCAT
TCGACGCTCTCCCTTATGCGACTCCTGCATTAGGAAGCAGCCCAGTAGTAGGTTGAGGCCGTTGAGCACC
GCCGCCGCAAGGAATGGTGCATGCAAGGAGATGGCGCCCAACAGTCCCCCGGCCACGGGGCCTGCCACCA
TACCCACGCCGAAACAAGCGCTCATGAGCCCGAAGTGGCGAGCCCGATCTTCCCCATCGGTGATGTCGGC
GATATAGGCGCCAGCAACCGCACCTGTGGCGCCGGTGATGCCGGCCACGATGCGTCCGGCGTAGAGGATC
TGGCTAGCGATGACCCTGCTGATTGGTTCGCTGACCATTTCCGGGTGCGGGACGGCGTTACCAGAAACTC
AGAAGGTTCGTCCAACCAAACCGACTCTGACGGCAGTTTACGAGAGAGATGATAGGGTCTGCTTCAGTAA
GCCAGATGCTACACAATTAGGCTTGTACATATTGTCGTTAGAACGCGGCTACAATTAATACATAACCTTA
TGTATCATACACATACGATTTAGGTGACACTATAGAATACAAGCTTGCTTGTTCTTTTTGCAGAAGCTCA
GAATAAACGCTCAACTTTGGCAGATCTATGCCATCGGGGCCCATGGGTGTCGCAGATTTGATCAAGAAAT
TCGAAAGCATCTCAAAGGAAGAAGGGGATCCACCGGTCGCCAGGGCCCCCATGGTGAGCAAGGGCGAGGA
GCTGTTCACCGGGGTGGTGCCCATCCTGGTCGAGCTGGACGGCGACGTAAACGGCCACAAGTTCAGCGTG
TCCGGCGAGGGCGAGGGCGATGCCACCTACGGCAAGCTGACCCTGAAGTTCATCTGCACCACCGGCAAGC
TGCCCGTGCCCTGGCCCACCCTCGTGACCACCCTGACCTACGGCGTGCAGTGCTTCAGCCGCTACCCCGA
CCACATGAAGCAGCACGACTTCTTCAAGTCCGCCATGCCCGAAGGCTACGTCCAGGAGCGCACCATCTTC
TTCAAGGACGACGGCAACTACAAGACCCGCGCCGAGGTGAAGTTCGAGGGCGACACCCTGGTGAACCGCA
TCGAGCTGAAGGGCATCGACTTCAAGGAGGACGGCAACATCCTGGGGCACAAGCTGGAGTACAACTACAA
CAGCCACAACGTCTATATCATGGCCGACAAGCAGAAGAACGGCATCAAGGTGAACTTCAAGATCCGCCAC
AACATCGAGGACGGCAGCGTGCAGCTCGCCGACCACTACCAGCAGAACACCCCCATCGGCGACGGCCCCG
TGCTGCTGCCCGACAACCACTACCTGAGCACCCAGTCCGCCCTGAGCAAAGACCCCAACGAGAAGCGCGA
TCACATGGTCCTGCTGGAGTTCGTGACCGCCGCCGGGATCACTCTCGGCATGGACGAGCTATACAAGTCC
GGAGGGGATCGGTGGAGCTCCACCGGTGGCGGCCGCATGCCAGAACTTGGATTTAGCATATCAGGTGGTG
TCGGGGGTAGAGGAAACCCATTCAGACCTGATGATGATGGTATATTTGTAACAAGGGTACAACCTGAAGG
ACCAGCATCAAAATTACTGCAGCCAGGTGATAAAATTATTCAGGCTAATGGCTACAGTTTTATAAATATT
GAACATGGACAAGCAGTGTCCTTGCTAAAAACTTTCCAGAATACAGTTGAACTCATCATTGTACGAGAAG
TTGGTAACGGTGCAAAACAAGAGATTCGAGTGAGGGTTGAAAAAGACGGTGGTTCTGGAGGCGTTTCTTC
TGTTCCGACCAATCTGGAAGTTGTTGCTGCGACCCCGACTAGCCTGCTGATCAGCTGGGATGCGTATAGG
GAGCTTCCGGTTAGTTATTACCGTATCACGTACGGTGAAACCGGTGGTAACTCCCCGGTTCAGGAATTCA
CTGTACCTGGTTCCAAGTCTACTGCTACCATCAGCGGCCTGAAACCGGGTGTCGACTATACCATCACTGT
ATACGCACATTACAACTACCATTACTACTCTAGCCCAATCTCGATTAACTACCGTACCTCTAGACTCGAG
CTCAAGCTTCGAATTCTGCAGTCGACGGTAGCGGCCGCTCTAGAGAGAATCTTTATTTTCAGGGCGCCGC
CAAATTCAAAGAAACCGCTGCTGCTAAATTCGAACGCCAGCACATGGACAGCGGAGGTGGAGGTACTAGT
GACTGACTAGGATCTGGTTACCACTAAACCAGCCTCAAGAACACCCGAATGGAGTCTCTAAGCTACATAA
TACCAACTTACACTTTACAAAATGTTGTCCCCCAAAATGTAGCCATTCGTATCTGCTCCTAATAAAAAGA
AAGTTTCTTCACCCCCCCTGCAGGTCGACTCTAGAGGATCCCCGGGCGAGCTCGAATTCGTAATCATGTC
ATAGCTGTTTCCTGTGTGAAATTGTTATCCGCTCACAATTCCACACAACATACGAGCCGGAAGCATAAAG
TGTAAAGCCTGGGGTGCCTAATGAGTGAGCTAACTCACATTAATTGCGTTGCGCTCACTGCCCGCTTTCC
AGTCGGGAAACCTGTCGTGCCAGCTGCATTAATGAATCGGCCAACGCGCGGGGAGAGGCGGTTTGCGTAT
TGGGCGCTCTTCCGCTTCCTCGCTCACTGACTCGCTGCGCTCGGTCGTTCGGCTGCGGCGAGCGGTATCA
GCTCACTCAAAGGCGGTAATACGGTTATCCACAGAATCAGGGGATAACGCAGGAAAGAACATGTGAGCAA
AAGGCCAGCAAAAGGCCAGGAACCGTAAAAAGGCCGCGTTGCTGGCGTTTTTCCATAGGCTCCGCCCCCC
TGACGAGCATCACAAAAATCGACGCTCAAGTCAGAGGTGGCGAAACCCGACAGGACTATAAAGATACCAG
GCGTTTCCCCCTGGAAGCTCCCTCGTGCGCTCTCCTGTTCCGACCCTGCCGCTTACCGGATACCTGTCCG
CCTTTCTCCCTTCGGGAAGCGTGGCGCTTTCTCATAGCTCACGCTGTAGGTATCTCAGTTCGGTGTAGGT
CGTTCGCTCCAAGCTGGGCTGTGTGCACGAACCCCCCGTTCAGCCCGACCGCTGCGCCTTATCCGGTAAC
TATCGTCTTGAGTCCAACCCGGTAAGACACGACTTATCGCCACTGGCAGCAGCCACTGGTAACAGGATTA
GCAGAGCGAGGTATGTAGGCGGTGCTACAGAGTTCTTGAAGTGGTGGCCTAACTACGGCTACACTAGAAG
AACAGTATTTGGTATCTGCGCTCTGCTGAAGCCAGTTACCTTCGGAAAAAGAGTTGGTAGCTCTTGATCC
GGCAAACAAACCACCGCTGGTAGCGGTGGTTTTTTTGTTTGCAAGCAGCAGATTACGCGCAGAAAAAAAG
GATCTCAAGAAGATCCTTTGATCTTTTCTACGGGGTCTGACGCTCAGTGGAACGAAAACTCACGTTAAGG
GATTTTGGTCATGAGATTATCAAAAAGGATCTTCACCTAGATCCTTTTAAATTAAAAATGAAGTTTTAAA
TCAATCTAAAGTATATATGAGTAAACTTGGTCTGACAGTTACCAATGCTTAATCAGTGAGGCACCTATCT
CAGCGATCTGTCTATTTCGTTCATCCATAGTTGCCTGACTCCCCGTCGTGTAGATAACTACGATACGGGA
GGGCTTACCATCTGGCCCCAGTGCTGCAATGATACCGCGAGACCCACGCTCACCGGCTCCAGATTTATCA
GCAATAAACCAGCCAGCCGGAAGGGCCGAGCGCAGAAGTGGTCCTGCAACTTTATCCGCCTCCATCCAGT
CTATTAATTGTTGCCGGGAAGCTAGAGTAAGTAGTTCGCCAGTTAATAGTTTGCGCAACGTTGTTGCCAT
TGCTACAGGCATCGTGGTGTCACGCTCGTCGTTTGGTATGGCTTCATTCAGCTCCGGTTCCCAACGATCA
AGGCGAGTTACATGATCCCCCATGTTGTGCAAAAAAGCGGTTAGCTCCTTCGGTCCTCCGATCGTTGTCA
GAAGTAAGTTGGCCGCAGTGTTATCACTCATGGTTATGGCAGCACTGCATAATTCTCTTACTGTCATGCC
ATCCGTAAGATGCTTTTCTGTGACTGGTGAGTACTCAACCAAGTCATTCTGAGAATAGTGTATGCGGCGA
CCGAGTTGCTCTTGCCCGGCGTCAATACGGGATAATACCGCGCCACATAGCAGAACTTTAAAAGTGCTCA
TCATTGGAAAACGTTCTTCGGGGCGAAAACTCTCAAGGATCTTACCGCTGTTGAGATCCAGTTCGATGTA
ACCCACTCGTGCACCCAACTGATCTTCAGCATCTTTTACTTTCACCAGCGTTTCTGGGTGAGCAAAAACA
GGAAGGCAAAATGCCGCAAAAAAGGGAATAAGGGCGACACGGAAATGTTGAATACTCATACTCTTCCTTT
TTCAATATTATTGAAGCATTTATCAGGGTTATTGTCTCATGAGCGGATACATATTTGAATGTATTTAGAA
AAATAAACAAATAGGGGTTCCGCG
